>Addgene plasmid #82542 | FSW-HRP-V5-MDGA2 | depositor full sequence | sequence record 156674 | FSW-HRP-V5-MDGA2 sequence 12336 bps
GTCGACGGATCGGGAGATCTCCCGATCCCCTATGGTGCACTCTCAGTACAATCTGCTCTGATGCCGCATA
GTTAAGCCAGTATCTGCTCCCTGCTTGTGTGTTGGAGGTCGCTGAGTAGTGCGCGAGCAAAATTTAAGCT
ACAACAAGGCAAGGCTTGACCGACAATTGCATGAAGAATCTGCTTAGGGTTAGGCGTTTTGCGCTGCTTC
GCGATGTACGGGCCAGATATACGCGTTGACATTGATTATTGACTAGTTATTAATAGTAATCAATTACGGG
GTCATTAGTTCATAGCCCATATATGGAGTTCCGCGTTACATAACTTACGGTAAATGGCCCGCCTGGCTGA
CCGCCCAACGACCCCCGCCCATTGACGTCAATAATGACGTATGTTCCCATAGTAACGCCAATAGGGACTT
TCCATTGACGTCAATGGGTGGAGTATTTACGGTAAACTGCCCACTTGGCAGTACATCAAGTGTATCATAT
GCCAAGTACGCCCCCTATTGACGTCAATGACGGTAAATGGCCCGCCTGGCATTATGCCCAGTACATGACC
TTATGGGACTTTCCTACTTGGCAGTACATCTACGTATTAGTCATCGCTATTACCATGGTGATGCGGTTTT
GGCAGTACATCAATGGGCGTGGATAGCGGTTTGACTCACGGGGATTTCCAAGTCTCCACCCCATTGACGT
CAATGGGAGTTTGTTTTGGCACCAAAATCAACGGGACTTTCCAAAATGTCGTAACAACTCCGCCCCATTG
ACGCAAATGGGCGGTAGGCGTGTACGGTGGGAGGTCTATATAAGCAGCGCGTTTTGCCTGTACTGGGTCT
CTCTGGTTAGACCAGATCTGAGCCTGGGAGCTCTCTGGCTAACTAGGGAACCCACTGCTTAAGCCTCAAT
AAAGCTTGCCTTGAGTGCTTCAAGTAGTGTGTGCCCGTCTGTTGTGTGACTCTGGTAACTAGAGATCCCT
CAGACCCTTTTAGTCAGTGTGGAAAATCTCTAGCAGTGGCGCCCGAACAGGGACTTGAAAGCGAAAGGGA
AACCAGAGGAGCTCTCTCGACGCAGGACTCGGCTTGCTGAAGCGCGCACGGCAAGAGGCGAGGGGCGGCG
ACTGGTGAGTACGCCAAAAATTTTGACTAGCGGAGGCTAGAAGGAGAGAGATGGGTGCGAGAGCGTCAGT
ATTAAGCGGGGGAGAATTAGATCGCGATGGGAAAAAATTCGGTTAAGGCCAGGGGGAAAGAAAAAATATA
AATTAAAACATATAGTATGGGCAAGCAGGGAGCTAGAACGATTCGCAGTTAATCCTGGCCTGTTAGAAAC
ATCAGAAGGCTGTAGACAAATACTGGGACAGCTACAACCATCCCTTCAGACAGGATCAGAAGAACTTAGA
TCATTATATAATACAGTAGCAACCCTCTATTGTGTGCATCAAAGGATAGAGATAAAAGACACCAAGGAAG
CTTTAGACAAGATAGAGGAAGAGCAAAACAAAAGTAAGACCACCGCACAGCAAGCGGCCGCTGATCTTCA
GACCTGGAGGAGGAGATATGAGGGACAATTGGAGAAGTGAATTATATAAATATAAAGTAGTAAAAATTGA
ACCATTAGGAGTAGCACCCACCAAGGCAAAGAGAAGAGTGGTGCAGAGAGAAAAAAGAGCAGTGGGAATA
GGAGCTTTGTTCCTTGGGTTCTTGGGAGCAGCAGGAAGCACTATGGGCGCAGCGTCAATGACGCTGACGG
TACAGGCCAGACAATTATTGTCTGGTATAGTGCAGCAGCAGAACAATTTGCTGAGGGCTATTGAGGCGCA
ACAGCATCTGTTGCAACTCACAGTCTGGGGCATCAAGCAGCTCCAGGCAAGAATCCTGGCTGTGGAAAGA
TACCTAAAGGATCAACAGCTCCTGGGGATTTGGGGTTGCTCTGGAAAACTCATTTGCACCACTGCTGTGC
CTTGGAATGCTAGTTGGAGTAATAAATCTCTGGAACAGATTTGGAATCACACGACCTGGATGGAGTGGGA
CAGAGAAATTAACAATTACACAAGCTTAATACACTCCTTAATTGAAGAATCGCAAAACCAGCAAGAAAAG
AATGAACAAGAATTATTGGAATTAGATAAATGGGCAAGTTTGTGGAATTGGTTTAACATAACAAATTGGC
TGTGGTATATAAAATTATTCATAATGATAGTAGGAGGCTTGGTAGGTTTAAGAATAGTTTTTGCTGTACT
TTCTATAGTGAATAGAGTTAGGCAGGGATATTCACCATTATCGTTTCAGACCCACCTCCCAACCCCGAGG
GGACCCGACAGGCCCGAAGGAATAGAAGAAGAAGGTGGAGAGAGAGACAGAGACAGATCCATTCGATTAG
TGAACGGATCGGCACTGCGTGCGCCAATTCTGCAGACAAATGGCAGTATTCATCCACAATTTTAAAAGAA
AAGGGGGGATTGGGGGGTACAGTGCAGGGGAAAGAATAGTAGACATAATAGCAACAGACATACAAACTAA
AGAATTACAAAAACAAATTACAAAAATTCAAAATTTTCGGGTTTATTACAGGGACAGCAGAGATCCAGTT
TGGTTAATTAATACCGCCATGCATCTGCAGAGGGCCCTGCGTATGAGTGCAAGTGGGTTTTAGGACCAGG
ATGAGGCGGGGTGGGGGTGCCTACCTGACGACCGACCCCGACCCACTGGACAAGCACCCAACCCCCATTC
CCCAAATTGCGCATCCCCTATCAGAGAGGGGGAGGGGAAACAGGATGCGGCGAGGCGCGTGCGCACTGCC
AGCTTCAGCACCGCGGACAGTGCCTTCGCCCCCGCCTGGCGGCGCGCGCCACCGCCGCCTCAGCACTGAA
GGCGCGCTGACGTCACTCGCCGGTCCCCCGCAAACTCCCCTTCCCGGCCACCTTGGTCGCGTCCGCGCCG
CCGCCGGCCCAGCCGGACCGCACCACGCGAGGCGCGAGATAGGGGGGCACGGGCGCGACCATCTGCGCTG
CGGCGCCGGCGACTCAGCGCTGCCTCAGTCTGCGGTGGGCAGCGGAGGAGTCGTGTCGTGCCTGAGAGCG
CAGTCTAGACGCCACCATGGATTTCCTGCTGCTCGGTCTCTGTCTATACTGGCTGCTGAGGAGGCCCTCG
GGGGTGGTCTTGTGTCTGCTGGGGGCCTGCTTTCAGATGCTGCCCGCCGCTAGCCAGCTTACTCCAACTT
TCTACGATAACTCTTGTCCTAACGTGAGCAACATCGTGCGAGATACTATCGTGAACGAGTTGCGGTCTGA
TCCGAGGATAGCCGCTTCAATTTTGCGGCTGCATTTCCACGATTGTTTTGTAAACGGCTGTGATGCTTCC
ATCCTCCTCGACAATACCACCTCTTTCAGGACTGAAAAGGATGCCTTCGGTAACGCGAATAGTGCTAGAG
GGTTTCCCGTGATCGATAGAATGAAAGCCGCTGTGGAGAGCGCCTGCCCCCGGACAGTTAGTTGTGCAGA
CCTTCTGACCATAGCGGCCCAGCAATCCGTGACGCTGGCCGGTGGCCCCAGCTGGAGGGTCCCCCTGGGA
AGGAGGGACTCTCTGCAGGCTTTTCTGGACTTGGCAAACGCAAACCTGCCTGCTCCCTTCTTCACCCTTC
CCCAGCTGAAGGATTCCTTCAGGAATGTCGGCCTGAACCGAAGTAGTGATTTGGTGGCTCTGTCCGGAGG
CCACACATTCGGCAAGAATCAGTGCAGGTTCATCATGGACAGACTGTATAACTTTTCCAACACCGGCTTG
CCTGACCCTACCCTGAACACAACATACTTGCAGACTCTCAGAGGGCTGTGTCCGCTCAATGGCAACTTGT
CTGCACTGGTTGACTTTGACCTGCGCACCCCAACCATCTTCGACAATAAGTATTACGTCAATCTGGAGGA
ACAGAAGGGCCTGATTCAGTCCGACCAGGAGCTGTTCAGTTCCCCAAATGCTACCGACACTATTCCTCTT
GTGCGCAGCTTCGCTAATAGCACACAAACCTTTTTCAATGCTTTCGTGGAAGCTATGGATCGGATGGGAA
ATATAACGCCCCTGACGGGTACGCAGGGACAGATAAGACTGAACTGTAGGGTCGTGAACAGCAACTCTGG
CTCGGGCTCGGGCGGCAAGCCCATCCCCAACCCCCTGCTGGGCCTGGACAGCACCACCGGTCCCCCGACG
GTTCGGATTGTGCACTCAGGATTGGCCTGTAATATAGAGGAGGAGCGCTACTCGGAAAGGGTCTATACCA
TCCGGGAAGGAGAAACGCTAGAGTTGACCTGTCTGGTTACTGGACATCCACGCCCACAGATCAGGTGGAC
CAAAACAGCAGGAAGCGCCTCTGACAGATTCCAAGACTCAAGTGTCTTCAATGAGACTTTGAGGATTACA
AGCATTCAGAGACACCAAGGAGGCCGATATTACTGTAAAGCAGAGAATGGCTTGGGGTCTCCAGCAATAA
AGTCGATCCGAGTGGATGTGTACTACTTGGATGATCCTGTAGTAACTGTTCATCAAAGTATAGGTGAAGC
TAAAGAACAATTTTACTATGAGAGAACAGTGTTCCTCCGATGTGTGGCCAATTCCAACCCCCCTGTGCGC
TACAGCTGGAGACGTGGCCAAGAGGTGTTGCTACAAGGATCAGACAAAGGAGTGGAGATTTACGAGCCCT
TTTTTACCCAGGGGGAAACAAAGATCTTAAAGCTAAAGAATCTCCGACCTCAGGACTATGCTAACTACAG
CTGCATTGCTTCAGTGAGGAACGTGTGTAATATTCCAGACAAGATGGTGTCTTTTAGACTTTCCAATAAA
ACCGCTTCTCCGTCAATTAAGCTCTTGGTGGATGACCCTATAGTTGTAAATCCTGGAGAGGCCATAACGT
TAGTGTGTGTTACAACAGGGGGAGAGCCTATGCCCTCTCTCACCTGGGTCAGGTCCTTCGGGACTCTGCC
TGAAAAGATTGTTTTGAATGGAGGGACATTGACCATACCTGCCATCACCTCTGATGATGCTGGGACTTAC
AGCTGCATTGCCAATAATAATGTGGGAAACCCTGCAAAAAAGTCCACCAACATCATTGTGAGAGCATTAA
AAAAAGGACGATTTTGGATCACTCCTGATCCTTATCACAAAGATGACAACATCCAGATTGGGCGTGAGGT
GAAAATATCTTGCCAAGTAGAAGCCGTTCCCTCTGAAGAGTTAACATTCAGTTGGTTTAAAAACGGCCGT
CCATTAAGAAGTTCTGAGCGGATGGTTATTACACAGACTGACCCTGATGTGTCCCCCGGAACAACAAATT
TGGATATCATTGATTTAAAATTCACGGACTTTGGGACTTACACATGCGTGGCCTCTCTGAAGGGAGGAGG
AATATCTGATATCAGTATTGACGTTAACATTTCCAGCAGCACAGTTCCACCCAATCTGACTGTTCCACAG
GAAAAATCACCTTTGGTCACCAGAGAAGGGGACACAATAGAACTTCAGTGTCAAGTAACTGGGAAACCAA
AACCAATCATCCTTTGGTCTAGAGCAGATAAAGAAGTTGCAATGCCTGATGGGACAATGCAAATGGAGAG
TTATGATGGGACCCTCAGGATTGTGAACGTGTCAAGGGAAATGTCTGGGATGTACAGATGCCAGACCAGT
CAGTACAATGGATTCAACGTGAAGCCCAGAGAAGCCTTGGTGCAGCTCATCGTGCAGTATCCCCCAGCTG
TGGAACCAGCATTCTTGGAAATCCGTCAAGGACAAGACAGAAGTGTGACCATGAGCTGTAGGGTTCTAAG
AGCCTATCCGATACGTGTGCTGACTTACGAATGGCGTCTGGGCAATAAATTATTACGGACCGGTCAGTTT
GACTCTCAGGAGTATACTGAGTACCCACTAAAGAGTCTTTCCAATGAAAACTATGGAGTTTATAACTGCA
GCATCATTAATGAAGCTGGAGCAGGGAGATGCAGCTTTCTTGTGACAGGAAAAGCCTATGCCCCAGAGTT
CTACTATGACACCTACAACCCTGTGTGGCAGAACCGACACCGAGTGTATTCTTACAGTCTGCAGTGGACA
CAAATGAATCCCGATGCAGTGGATCGGATTGTCGCATACCGTTTGGGTATTCGGCAGGCTGGACAGCAAC
GTTGGTGGGAACAGGAGATTAAAATAAATGGGAATATTCAAAAGGGAGAACTAATTACATATAACTTGAC
TGAACTTATAAAACCAGAGGCCTATGAAGTCCGACTGACTCCTCTCACTAAATTTGGTGAAGGAGATTCA
ACAATTCGTGTAATTAAATATACGGCACCTGTAAATCCTCATTTGAGAGAATTTCACTGTGGATTTGAAG
ATGGTAATATATGCTTATTCACCCAAGATGATACAGATAACTTTGACTGGACAAAGCAAAGTACTGCAAC
AAGAAATACAAAATACACCCCTAACACAGGTCCCAATGCAGATCGGAGTGGTTCCAAAGAAGGTTTTTAT
ATGTACATCGAGACATCGCGACCCAGACTAGAAGGAGAAAAGGCTCGACTTCTCAGCCCTGTATTCAGCA
TAGCTCCCAAAAATCCATATGGACCTACCAATAGTGCATATTGTTTCAGTTTCTTCTATCACATGTATGG
GCAACATATAGGTGTTTTAAATGTATATCTACGTTTGAAAGGGCAGACGACAATAGAGAATCCTCTATGG
TCTTCGAGTGGGAACAAAGGACAACGATGGAATGAAGCTCATGTTAATATATATCCAATTACTTCATTTC
AGTTAATTTTTGAAGGCATTCGGGGTCCTGGGATAGAAGGTGACATCGCCATTGACGATGTGTCAATTGC
AGAAGGAGAATGTGCAAAACAAGACCTACCAACTAAGAATTCCGTGGATGGTGCTGTTGGGATCTTAGTT
CATATATGGCTTTTTCCAGTTATCATCCTCATCTCGATCTTAAGCCCTCGAAGGTGAGGCGCGCCCCTGC
AGGGAATTCGATATCAAGCTTATCGATAATCAACCTCTGGATTACAAAATTTGTGAAAGATTGACTGGTA
TTCTTAACTATGTTGCTCCTTTTACGCTATGTGGATACGCTGCTTTAATGCCTTTGTATCATGCTATTGC
TTCCCGTATGGCTTTCATTTTCTCCTCCTTGTATAAATCCTGGTTGCTGTCTCTTTATGAGGAGTTGTGG
CCCGTTGTCAGGCAACGTGGCGTGGTGTGCACTGTGTTTGCTGACGCAACCCCCACTGGTTGGGGCATTG
CCACCACCTGTCAGCTCCTTTCCGGGACTTTCGCTTTCCCCCTCCCTATTGCCACGGCGGAACTCATCGC
CGCCTGCCTTGCCCGCTGCTGGACAGGGGCTCGGCTGTTGGGCACTGACAATTCCGTGGTGTTGTCGGGG
AAATCATCGTCCTTTCCTTGGCTGCTCGCCTGTGTTGCCACCTGGATTCTGCGCGGGACGTCCTTCTGCT
ACGTCCCTTCGGCCCTCAATCCAGCGGACCTTCCTTCCCGCGGCCTGCTGCCGGCTCTGCGGCCTCTTCC
GCGTCTTCGCCTTCGCCCTCAGACGAGTCGGATCTCCCTTTGGGCCGCCTCCCCGCATCGATACCGTCGA
CCTCGAGACCTAGAAAAACATGGAGCAATCACAAGTAGCAATACAGCAGCTACCAATGCTGATTGTGCCT
GGCTAGAAGCACAAGAGGAGGAGGAGGTGGGTTTTCCAGTCACACCTCAGGTACCTTTAAGACCAATGAC
TTACAAGGCAGCTGTAGATCTTAGCCACTTTTTAAAAGAAAAGGGGGGACTGGAAGGGCTAATTCACTCC
CAACGAAGACAAGATATCCTTGATCTGTGGATCTACCACACACAAGGCTACTTCCCTGATTGGCAGAACT
ACACACCAGGGCCAGGGATCAGATATCCACTGACCTTTGGATGGTGCTACAAGCTAGTACCAGTTGAGCA
AGAGAAGGTAGAAGAAGCCAATGAAGGAGAGAACACCCGCTTGTTACACCCTGTGAGCCTGCATGGGATG
GATGACCCGGAGAGAGAAGTATTAGAGTGGAGGTTTGACAGCCGCCTAGCATTTCATCACATGGCCCGAG
AGCTGCATCCGGACTGTACTGGGTCTCTCTGGTTAGACCAGATCTGAGCCTGGGAGCTCTCTGGCTAACT
AGGGAACCCACTGCTTAAGCCTCAATAAAGCTTGCCTTGAGTGCTTCAAGTAGTGTGTGCCCGTCTGTTG
TGTGACTCTGGTAACTAGAGATCCCTCAGACCCTTTTAGTCAGTGTGGAAAATCTCTAGCAGGGCCCGTT
TAAACCCGCTGATCAGCCTCGACTGTGCCTTCTAGTTGCCAGCCATCTGTTGTTTGCCCCTCCCCCGTGC
CTTCCTTGACCCTGGAAGGTGCCACTCCCACTGTCCTTTCCTAATAAAATGAGGAAATTGCATCGCATTG
TCTGAGTAGGTGTCATTCTATTCTGGGGGGTGGGGTGGGGCAGGACAGCAAGGGGGAGGATTGGGAAGAC
AATAGCAGGCATGCTGGGGATGCGGTGGGCTCTATGGCTTCTGAGGCGGAAAGAACCAGCTGGGGCTCTA
GGGGGTATCCCC
[124 nt withheld, positions 8623-8746]
C
[91 nt withheld, positions 8748-8838]
A
[49 nt withheld, positions 8840-8888]
CCTTTGACGTTGGAGTCCACGTTCTTT
[37 nt withheld, positions 8916-8952]
ACCCTATCTCGGTCTATTCTTTTGATTTATAAGGGATTTTGCCGATTTCGGCCTATTGGTTAAAAAATGA
GCTGATTTAACAAAAATTTAACGCGAATTAATTCTGTGGAATGTGTGTCAGTTAGGGTGTGGAAAGTCCC
CAGGCTCCCCAGCAGGCAGAAGTATGCAAAGCATGCATCTCAATTAGTCAGCAACCAGGTGTGGAAAGTC
CCCAGGCTCCCCAGCAGGCAGAAGTATGCAAAGCATGCATCTCAATTAGTCAGCAACCATAGTCCCGCCC
CTAACTCCGCCCATCCCGCCCCTAACTCCGCCCAGTTCCGCCCATTCTCCGCCCCATGGCTGACTAATTT
TTTTTATTTATGCAGAGGCCGAGGCCGCCTCTGCCTCTGAGCTATTCCAGAAGTAGTGAGGAGGCTTTTT
TGGAGGCCTAGGCTTTTGCAAAAAGCTCCCGGGAGCTTGTATATCCATTTTCGGATCTGATCAGCACGTG
TTGACAATTAATCATCGGCATAGTATATCGGCATAGTATAATACGACAAGGTGAGGAACTAAACCATGGC
CAAGTTGACCAGTGCCGTTCCGGTGCTCACCGCGCGCGACGTCGCCGGAGCGGTCGAGTTCTGGACCGAC
CGGCTCGGGTTCTCCCGGGACTTCGTGGAGGACGACTTCGCCGGTGTGGTCCGGGACGACGTGACCCTGT
TCATCAGCGCGGTCCAGGACCAGGTGGTGCCGGACAACACCCTGGCCTGGGTGTGGGTGCGCGGCCTGGA
CGAGCTGTACGCCGAGTGGTCGGAGGTCGTGTCCACGAACTTCCGGGACGCCTCCGGGCCGGCCATGACC
GAGATCGGCGAGCAGCCGTGGGGGCGGGAGTTCGCCCTGCGCGACCCGGCCGGCAACTGCGTGCACTTCG
TGGCCGAGGAGCAGGACTGACACGTGCTACGAGATTTCGATTCCACCGCCGCCTTCTATGAAAGGTTGGG
CTTCGGAATCGTTTTCCGGGACGCCGGCTGGATGATCCTCCAGCGCGGGGATCTCATGCTGGAGTTCTTC
GCCCACCCCAACTTGTTTATTGCAGCTTATAATGGTTACAAATAAAGCAATAGCATCACAAATTTCACAA
ATAAAGCATTTTTTTCACTGCATTCTAGTTGTGGTTTGTCCAAACTCATCAATGTATCTTATCATGTCTG
TATACCGTCGACCTCTAGCTAGAGCTTGGCGTAATCATGGTCATAGCTGTTTCCTGTGTGAAATTGTTAT
CCGCTCACAATTCCACACAACATACGAGCCGGAAGCATAAAGTGTAAAGCCTGGGGTGCCTAATGAGTGA
GCTAACTCACATTAATTGCGTTGCGCTCACTGCCCGCTTTCCAGTCGGGAAACCTGTCGTGCCAGCTGCA
TTAATGAATCGGCCAACGCGCGGGGAGAGGCGGTTTGCGTATTGGGCGCTCTTCCGCTTCCTCGCTCACT
GACTCGCTGCGCTCGGTCGTTCGGCTGCGGCGAGCGGTATCAGCTCACTCAAAGGCGGTAATACGGTTAT
CCACAGAATCAGGGGATAACGCAGGAAAGAACATGTGAGCAAAAGGCCAGCAAAAGGCCAGGAACCGTAA
AAAGGCCGCGTTGCTGGCGTTTTTCCATAGGCTCCGCCCCCCTGACGAGCATCACAAAAATCGACGCTCA
AGTCAGAGGTGGCGAAACCCGACAGGACTATAAAGATACCAGGCGTTTCCCCCTGGAAGCTCCCTCGTGC
GCTCTCCTGTTCCGACCCTGCCGCTTACCGGATACCTGTCCGCCTTTCTCCCTTCGGGAAGCGTGGCGCT
TTCTCATAGCTCACGCTGTAGGTATCTCAGTTCGGTGTAGGTCGTTCGCTCCAAGCTGGGCTGTGTGCAC
GAACCCCCCGTTCAGCCCGACCGCTGCGCCTTATCCGGTAACTATCGTCTTGAGTCCAACCCGGTAAGAC
ACGACTTATCGCCACTGGCAGCAGCCACTGGTAACAGGATTAGCAGAGCGAGGTATGTAGGCGGTGCTAC
AGAGTTCTTGAAGTGGTGGCCTAACTACGGCTACACTAGAAGAACAGTATTTGGTATCTGCGCTCTGCTG
AAGCCAGTTACCTTCGGAAAAAGAGTTGGTAGCTCTTGATCCGGCAAACAAACCACCGCTGGTAGCGGTG
GTTTTTTTGTTTGCAAGCAGCAGATTACGCGCAGAAAAAAAGGATCTCAAGAAGATCCTTTGATCTTTTC
TACGGGGTCTGACGCTCAGTGGAACGAAAACTCACGTTAAGGGATTTTGGTCATGAGATTATCAAAAAGG
ATCTTCACCTAGATCCTTTTAAATTAAAAATGAAGTTTTAAATCAATCTAAAGTATATATGAGTAAACTT
GGTCTGACAGTTACCAATGCTTAATCAGTGAGGCACCTATCTCAGCGATCTGTCTATTTCGTTCATCCAT
AGTTGCCTGACTCCCCGTCGTGTAGATAACTACGATACGGGAGGGCTTACCATCTGGCCCCAGTGCTGCA
ATGATACCGCGAGACCCACGCTCACCGGCTCCAGATTTATCAGCAATAAACCAGCCAGCCGGAAGGGCCG
AGCGCAGAAGTGGTCCTGCAACTTTATCCGCCTCCATCCAGTCTATTAATTGTTGCCGGGAAGCTAGAGT
AAGTAGTTCGCCAGTTAATAGTTTGCGCAACGTTGTTGCCATTGCTACAGGCATCGTGGTGTCACGCTCG
TCGTTTGGTATGGCTTCATTCAGCTCCGGTTCCCAACGATCAAGGCGAGTTACATGATCCCCCATGTTGT
GCAAAAAAGCGGTTAGCTCCTTCGGTCCTCCGATCGTTGTCAGAAGTAAGTTGGCCGCAGTGTTATCACT
CATGGTTATGGCAGCACTGCATAATTCTCTTACTGTCATGCCATCCGTAAGATGCTTTTCTGTGACTGGT
GAGTACTCAACCAAGTCATTCTGAGAATAGTGTATGCGGCGACCGAGTTGCTCTTGCCCGGCGTCAATAC
GGGATAATACCGCGCCACATAGCAGAACTTTAAAAGTGCTCATCATTGGAAAACGTTCTTCGGGGCGAAA
ACTCTCAAGGATCTTACCGCTGTTGAGATCCAGTTCGATGTAACCCACTCGTGCACCCAACTGATCTTCA
GCATCTTTTACTTTCACCAGCGTTTCTGGGTGAGCAAAAACAGGAAGGCAAAATGCCGCAAAAAAGGGAA
TAAGGGCGACACGGAAATGTTGAATACTCATACTCTTCCTTTTTCAATATTATTGAAGCATTTATCAGGG
TTATTGTCTCATGAGCGGATACATATTTGAATGTATTTAGAAAAATAAACAAATAGGGGTTCCGCGCACA
TTTCCCCGAAAAGTGCCACCTGAC
Features (pLannotate 1.2.2; 32 found; start..end, strand, type, name):
     31..83      -  misc_feature   bom (fragment): basis of mobility region from pBR322
    238..617     +  enhancer       CMV enhancer: human cytomegalovirus immediate early enhancer
    618..817     +  promoter       CMV promoter: human cytomegalovirus (CMV) immediate early promoter
    835..1015    +  LTR            5' LTR (truncated): truncated 5' long terminal repeat (LTR) from HIV-1
   1062..1187    +  misc_feature   HIV-1 Ψ: packaging signal of human immunodeficiency virus type 1
   1171..1534    +  CDS            HIV-1 gag (fragment): gag protein from human immunodeficiency virus 1; gag
   1680..1913    +  misc_feature   RRE: The Rev response element (RRE) of HIV-1 allows for Rev-dependent mRNA export from the nucleus to the cytoplasm.
   2290..2390    +  CDS            Rev (fragment): human immunodeficiency virus 1 (HIV-1) Rev protein; rev; enhances nuclear export of unspliced and incompletely spliced viral mRNAs
   2440..2557    +  misc_feature   cPPT/CTS: central polypurine tract and central termination sequence of HIV-1
   2636..3083    +  promoter       hSyn promoter: human synapsin I promoter; confers neuron-specific expression (Kügler et al., 2003)
   3097..3201    +  CDS            LRRTM1 (fragment): LRRT1_HUMAN - Experimental evidence at transcript level: Swiss-Prot protein existence level 2. Exhibits strong synaptogenic activity, restricted to excitatory presynaptic differentiation, acting at both pre- and postsynaptic level. From Homo sapiens (Human).
   3202..4128    +  CDS            PRXC1A (fragment): PER1A_ARMRU - Also known as HPRC1. Experimental evidence at protein level: Swiss-Prot protein existence level 1. Removal of H(2)O(2), oxidation of toxic reductants, biosynthesis and degradation of lignin, suberization, auxin catabolism, response to environmental stresses such as wounding, pathogen attack and oxidative stress. These functions might be dependent on each isozyme/isoform in each plant tissue. From Armoracia rusticana (Horseradish) (Armoracia laphatifolia).
   4192..6984    +  CDS            Mdga2: MDGA2_MOUSE - Also known as Mamdc1. Experimental evidence at protein level: Swiss-Prot protein existence level 1. May be involved in cell-cell interactions. From Mus musculus (Mouse).
   7003..7028    +  misc_feature   MCS (fragment): pBluescript multiple cloning site
   7028..7616    +  misc_feature   WPRE: woodchuck hepatitis virus posttranscriptional regulatory element
   7553..8134    +  CDS            nef (fragment): NEF_HV1H2 - Experimental evidence at protein level: Swiss-Prot protein existence level 1. Extracellular Nef protein targets CD4(+) T-lymphocytes for apoptosis by interacting with CXCR4 surface receptors. From Human immunodeficiency virus type 1 group M subtype B (isolate HXB2) (HIV-1).
   8141..8321    +  LTR            5' LTR (truncated): truncated 5' long terminal repeat (LTR) from HIV-1
   8353..8577    +  polyA_signal   bGH poly(A) signal: bovine growth hormone polyadenylation signal
   8581..8602    +  promoter       SV40 promoter (fragment): SV40 enhancer and early promoter
   8623..9051    +  rep_origin     f1 ori (sequence partly withheld): f1 bacteriophage origin of replication; arrow indicates direction of (+) strand synthesis
   9065..9394    +  promoter       SV40 promoter: SV40 enhancer and early promoter
   9442..9489    +  promoter       EM7 promoter: synthetic bacterial promoter&nbsp
   9508..9882    +  CDS            BleoR: antibiotic-binding protein; Sh ble from Streptoalloteichus hindustanus; confers resistance to bleomycin, phleomycin, and Zeocin™
   9892..10017   +  CDS            ble (fragment): BLE_KLEPN - Experimental evidence at protein level: Swiss-Prot protein existence level 1. Binding protein with a strong affinity to the bleomycin family of antibiotics. Binds to CL990; an antimitotic-antibiotic compound. From Klebsiella pneumoniae.
  10012..10133   +  polyA_signal   SV40 poly(A) signal: SV40 polyadenylation signal
  10204..10226   -  protein_bind   lac operator (fragment): The lac repressor binds to the lac operator to inhibit transcription in E. coli. This inhibition can be relieved by adding lactose or isopropyl-β-D-thiogalactopyranoside (IPTG). lac repressor encoded by lacI
  10230..10260   -  promoter       lac promoter: promoter for the E. coli lac operon
  10275..10296   -  protein_bind   CAP binding site: CAP binding activates transcription in the presence of cAMP. E. coli catabolite activator protein
  10309..10401   -  CDS            lacI (fragment): lac repressor; lacI; The lac repressor binds to the lac operator to inhibit transcription in E. coli. This inhibition can be relieved by adding lactose or isopropyl-β-D-thiogalactopyranoside (IPTG).
  10584..11172   -  rep_origin     ori: high-copy-number ColE1/pMB1/pBR322/pUC origin of replication
  11343..12203   -  CDS            AmpR: β-lactamase; bla; confers resistance to ampicillin, carbenicillin, and related antibiotics
  12204..12308   -  promoter       AmpR promoter: bla
