>Addgene plasmid #82542 | FSW-HRP-V5-MDGA2 | addgene full sequence | sequence record 176351 | Addgene NGS Result
CTCGCGCCTCGCGTGGTGCGGTCCGGCTGGGCCGGCGGCGGCGCGGACGCGACCAAGGTGGCCGGGAAGG
GGAGTTTGCGGGGGACCGGCGAGTGACGTCAGCGCGCCTTCAGTGCTGAGGCGGCGGTGGCGCGCGCCGC
CAGGCGGGGGCGAAGGCACTGTCCGCGGTGCTGAAGCTGGCAGTGCGCACGCGCCTCGCCGCATCCTGTT
TCCCCTCCCCCTCTCTGATAGGGGATGCGCAATTTGGGGAATGGGGGTTGGGTGCTTGTCCAGTGGGTCG
GGGTCGGTCGTCAGGTAGGCACCCCCACCCCGCCTCATCCTGGTCCTAAAACCCACTTGCACTCATACGC
AGGGCCCTCTGCAGATGCATGGCGGTATTAATTAACCAAACTGGATCTCTGCTGTCCCTGTAATAAACCC
GAAAATTTTGAATTTTTGTAATTTGTTTTTGTAATTCTTTAGTTTGTATGTCTGTTGCTATTATGTCTAC
TATTCTTTCCCCTGCACTGTACCCCCCAATCCCCCCTTTTCTTTTAAAATTGTGGATGAATACTGCCATT
TGTCTGCAGAATTGGCGCACGCAGTGCCGATCCGTTCACTAATCGAATGGATCTGTCTCTGTCTCTCTCT
CCACCTTCTTCTTCTATTCCTTCGGGCCTGTCGGGTCCCCTCGGGGTTGGGAGGTGGGTCTGAAACGATA
ATGGTGAATATCCCTGCCTAACTCTATTCACTATAGAAAGTACAGCAAAAACTATTCTTAAACCTACCAA
GCCTCCTACTATCATTATGAATAATTTTATATACCACAGCCAATTTGTTATGTTAAACCAATTCCACAAA
CTTGCCCATTTATCTAATTCCAATAATTCTTGTTCATTCTTTTCTTGCTGGTTTTGCGATTCTTCAATTA
AGGAGTGTATTAAGCTTGTGTAATTGTTAATTTCTCTGTCCCACTCCATCCAGGTCGTGTGATTCCAAAT
CTGTTCCAGAGATTTATTACTCCAACTAGCATTCCAAGGCACAGCAGTGGTGCAAATGAGTTTTCCAGAG
CAACCCCAAATCCCCAGGAGCTGTTGATCCTTTAGGTATCTTTCCACAGCCAGGATTCTTGCCTGGAGCT
GCTTGATGCCCCAGACTGTGAGTTGCAACAGATGCTGTTGCGCCTCAATAGCCCTCAGCAAATTGTTCTG
CTGCTGCACTATACCAGACAATAATTGTCTGGCCTGTACCGTCAGCGTCATTGACGCTGCGCCCATAGTG
CTTCCTGCTGCTCCCAAGAACCCAAGGAACAAAGCTCCTATTCCCACTGCTCTTTTTTCTCTCTGCACCA
CTCTTCTCTTTGCCTTGGTGGGTGCTACTCCTAATGGTTCAATTTTTACTACTTTATATTTATATAATTC
ACTTCTCCAATTGTCCCTCATATCTCCTCCTCCAGGTCTGAAGATCAGCGGCCGCTTGCTGTGCGGTGGT
CTTACTTTTGTTTTGCTCTTCCTCTATCTTGTCTAAAGCTTCCTTGGTGTCTTTTATCTCTATCCTTTGA
TGCACACAATAGAGGGTTGCTACTGTATTATATAATGATCTAAGTTCTTCTGATCCTGTCTGAAGGGATG
GTTGTAGCTGTCCCAGTATTTGTCTACAGCCTTCTGATGTTTCTAACAGGCCAGGATTAACTGCGAATCG
TTCTAGCTCCCTGCTTGCCCATACTATATGTTTTAATTTATATTTTTTCTTTCCCCCTGGCCTTAACCGA
ATTTTTTCCCATCGCGATCTAATTCTCCCCCGCTTAATACTGACGCTCTCGCACCCATCTCTCTCCTTCT
AGCCTCCGCTAGTCAAAATTTTTGGCGTACTCACCAGTCGCCGCCCCTCGCCTCTTGCCGTGCGCGCTTC
AGCAAGCCGAGTCCTGCGTCGAGAGAGCTCCTCTGGTTTCCCTTTCGCTTTCAAGTCCCTGTTCGGGCGC
CACTGCTAGAGATTTTCCACACTGACTAAAAGGGTCTGAGGGATCTCTAGTTACCAGAGTCACACAACAG
ACGGGCACACACTACTTGAAGCACTCAAGGCAAGCTTTATTGAGGCTTAAGCAGTGGGTTCCCTAGTTAG
CCAGAGAGCTCCCAGGCTCAGATCTGGTCTAACCAGAGAGACCCAGTACAGGCAAAACGCGCTGCTTATA
TAGACCTCCCACCGTACACGCCTACCGCCCATTTGCGTCAATGGGGCGGAGTTGTTACGACATTTTGGAA
AGTCCCGTTGATTTTGGTGCCAAAACAAACTCCCATTGACGTCAATGGGGTGGAGACTTGGAAATCCCCG
TGAGTCAAACCGCTATCCACGCCCATTGATGTACTGCCAAAACCGCATCACCATGGTAATAGCGATGACT
AATACGTAGATGTACTGCCAAGTAGGAAAGTCCCATAAGGTCATGTACTGGGCATAATGCCAGGCGGGCC
ATTTACCGTCATTGACGTCAATAGGGGGCGTGCTTGGCATATGATACACTTGATGTACTGCCAAGTGGGC
AGTTTACCGTAAATACTCCACCCATTGACGTCAATGGAAAGTCCCTATTGGCGTTACTATGGGAACATAC
GTCATTATTGACGTCAATGGGCGGGGGTCGTTGGGCGGTCAGCCAGGCGGGCCATTTACCGTAAGTTATG
TAACGCGGAACTCCATATATGGGCTATGAACTAATGACCCCGTAATTGATTACTATTAATAACTAGTCAA
TAATCAATGTCAACGCGTATATCTGGCCCGTACATCGCGAAGCAGCGCAAAACGCCTAACCCTAAGCAGA
TTCTTCATGCAATTGTCGGTCAAGCCTTGCCTTGTTGTAGCTTAAATTTTGCTCGCGCACTACTCAGCGA
CCTCCAACACACAAGCAGGGAGCAGATACTGGCTTAACTATGCGGCATCAGAGCAGATTGTACTGAGAGT
GCACCATAGGGGATCGGGAGATCTCCCGATCCGTCGACGTCAGGTGGCACTTTTCGGGGAAATGTGCGCG
GAACCCCTATTTGTTTATTTTTCTAAATACATTCAAATATGTATCCGCTCATGAGACAATAACCCTGATA
AATGCTTCAATAATATTGAAAAAGGAAGAGTATGAGTATTCAACATTTCCGTGTCGCCCTTATTCCCTTT
TTTGCGGCATTTTGCCTTCCTGTTTTTGCTCACCCAGAAACGCTGGTGAAAGTAAAAGATGCTGAAGATC
AGTTGGGTGCACGAGTGGGTTACATCGAACTGGATCTCAACAGCGGTAAGATCCTTGAGAGTTTTCGCCC
CGAAGAACGTTTTCCAATGATGAGCACTTTTAAAGTTCTGCTATGTGGCGCGGTATTATCCCGTATTGAC
GCCGGGCAAGAGCAACTCGGTCGCCGCATACACTATTCTCAGAATGACTTGGTTGAGTACTCACCAGTCA
CAGAAAAGCATCTTACGGATGGCATGACAGTAAGAGAATTATGCAGTGCTGCCATAACCATGAGTGATAA
CACTGCGGCCAACTTACTTCTGACAACGATCGGAGGACCGAAGGAGCTAACCGCTTTTTTGCACAACATG
GGGGATCATGTAACTCGCCTTGATCGTTGGGAACCGGAGCTGAATGAAGCCATACCAAACGACGAGCGTG
ACACCACGATGCCTGTAGCAATGGCAACAACGTTGCGCAAACTATTAACTGGCGAACTACTTACTCTAGC
TTCCCGGCAACAATTAATAGACTGGATGGAGGCGGATAAAGTTGCAGGACCACTTCTGCGCTCGGCCCTT
CCGGCTGGCTGGTTTATTGCTGATAAATCTGGAGCCGGTGAGCGTGGGTCTCGCGGTATCATTGCAGCAC
TGGGGCCAGATGGTAAGCCCTCCCGTATCGTAGTTATCTACACGACGGGGAGTCAGGCAACTATGGATGA
ACGAAATAGACAGATCGCTGAGATAGGTGCCTCACTGATTAAGCATTGGTAACTGTCAGACCAAGTTTAC
TCATATATACTTTAGATTGATTTAAAACTTCATTTTTAATTTAAAAGGATCTAGGTGAAGATCCTTTTTG
ATAATCTCATGACCAAAATCCCTTAACGTGAGTTTTCGTTCCACTGAGCGTCAGACCCCGTAGAAAAGAT
CAAAGGATCTTCTTGAGATCCTTTTTTTCTGCGCGTAATCTGCTGCTTGCAAACAAAAAAACCACCGCTA
CCAGCGGTGGTTTGTTTGCCGGATCAAGAGCTACCAACTCTTTTTCCGAAGGTAACTGGCTTCAGCAGAG
CGCAGATACCAAATACTGTTCTTCTAGTGTAGCCGTAGTTAGGCCACCACTTCAAGAACTCTGTAGCACC
GCCTACATACCTCGCTCTGCTAATCCTGTTACCAGTGGCTGCTGCCAGTGGCGATAAGTCGTGTCTTACC
GGGTTGGACTCAAGACGATAGTTACCGGATAAGGCGCAGCGGTCGGGCTGAACGGGGGGTTCGTGCACAC
AGCCCAGCTTGGAGCGAACGACCTACACCGAACTGAGATACCTACAGCGTGAGCTATGAGAAAGCGCCAC
GCTTCCCGAAGGGAGAAAGGCGGACAGGTATCCGGTAAGCGGCAGGGTCGGAACAGGAGAGCGCACGAGG
GAGCTTCCAGGGGGAAACGCCTGGTATCTTTATAGTCCTGTCGGGTTTCGCCACCTCTGACTTGAGCGTC
GATTTTTGTGATGCTCGTCAGGGGGGCGGAGCCTATGGAAAAACGCCAGCAACGCGGCCTTTTTACGGTT
CCTGGCCTTTTGCTGGCCTTTTGCTCACATGTTCTTTCCTGCGTTATCCCCTGATTCTGTGGATAACCGT
ATTACCGCCTTTGAGTGAGCTGATACCGCTCGCCGCAGCCGAACGACCGAGCGCAGCGAGTCAGTGAGCG
AGGAAGCGGAAGAGCGCCCAATACGCAAACCGCCTCTCCCCGCGCGTTGGCCGATTCATTAATGCAGCTG
GCACGACAGGTTTCCCGACTGGAAAGCGGGCAGTGAGCGCAACGCAATTAATGTGAGTTAGCTCACTCAT
TAGGCACCCCAGGCTTTACACTTTATGCTTCCGGCTCGTATGTTGTGTGGAATTGTGAGCGGATAACAAT
TTCACACAGGAAACAGCTATGACCATGATTACGCCAAGCTCTAGCTAGAGGTCGACGGTATACAGACATG
ATAAGATACATTGATGAGTTTGGACAAACCACAACTAGAATGCAGTGAAAAAAATGCTTTATTTGTGAAA
TTTGTGATGCTATTGCTTTATTTGTAACCATTATAAGCTGCAATAAACAAGTTGGGGTGGGCGAAGAACT
CCAGCATGAGATCCCCGCGCTGGAGGATCATCCAGCCGGCGTCCCGGAAAACGATTCCGAAGCCCAACCT
TTCATAGAAGGCGGCGGTGGAATCGAAATCTCGTAGCACGTGTCAGTCCTGCTCCTCGGCCACGAAGTGC
ACGCAGTTGCCGGCCGGGTCGCGCAGGGCGAACTCCCGCCCCCACGGCTGCTCGCCGATCTCGGTCATGG
CCGGCCCGGAGGCGTCCCGGAAGTTCGTGGACACGACCTCCGACCACTCGGCGTACAGCTCGTCCAGGCC
GCGCACCCACACCCAGGCCAGGGTGTTGTCCGGCACCACCTGGTCCTGGACCGCGCTGATGAACAGGGTC
ACGTCGTCCCGGACCACACCGGCGAAGTCGTCCTCCACGAAGTCCCGGGAGAACCCGAGCCGGTCGGTCC
AGAACTCGACCGCTCCGGCGACGTCGCGCGCGGTGAGCACCGGAACGGCACTGGTCAACTTGGCCATGGT
TTAGTTCCTCACCTTGTCGTATTATACTATGCCGATATACTATGCCGATGATTAATTGTCAACACGTGCT
GATCAGATCCGAAAATGGATATACAAGCTCCCGGGAGCTTTTTGCAAAAGCCTAGGCCTCCAAAAAAGCC
TCCTCACTACTTCTGGAATAGCTCAGAGGCAGAGGCGGCCTCGGCCTCTGCATAAATAAAAAAAATTAGT
CAGCCATGGGGCGGAGAATGGGCGGAACTGGGCGGAGTTAGGGGCGGGATGGGCGGAGTTAGGGGCGGGA
CTATGGTTGCTGACTAATTGAGATGCATGCTTTGCATACTTCTGCCTGCTGGGGAGCCTGGGGACTTTCC
ACACCTGGTTGCTGACTAATTGAGATGCATGCTTTGCATACTTCTGCCTGCTGGGGAGCCTGGGGACTTT
CCACACCCTAACTGACACACATTCCACAGAATTAATTCGCGTTAAATTTTTGTTAAATCAGCTCATTTTT
TAACCAATAGGCCGAAATCGGCAAAATCCCTTATAAATCAAAAGAATAGACCGAGATAGGGT
[37 nt withheld, positions 6363-6399]
AAAGAACGTGGACTCCAACGTCAAAGG
[49 nt withheld, positions 6427-6475]
T
[91 nt withheld, positions 6477-6567]
G
[124 nt withheld, positions 6569-6692]
GGGGATACCCCCTAGAGCCCCAGCTGGTTCTTTCCGCCTCAGAAGCCATAGAGCCCGCCGCATCCCCAGC
ATGCCTGCTATTGTCTTCCCAATCCTCCCCCTTGCTGTCCTGCCCCACCCCACCCCCCAGAATAGAATGA
CACCTACTCAGACAATGCGATGCAATTTCCTCATTTTATTAGGAAAGGACAGTGGGAGTGGCACCTTCCA
GGGTCAAGGAAGGCACGGGGGAGGGGCAAACAACAGATGGCTGGCAACTAGAAGGCACAGTCGAGGCTGA
TCAGCGGGTTTAAACGGGCCCTGCTAGAGATTTTCCACACTGACTAAAAGGGTCTGAGGGATCTCTAGTT
ACCAGAGTCACACAACAGACGGGCACACACTACTTGAAGCACTCAAGGCAAGCTTTATTGAGGCTTAAGC
AGTGGGTTCCCTAGTTAGCCAGAGAGCTCCCAGGCTCAGATCTGGTCTAACCAGAGAGACCCAGTACAGT
CCGGATGCAGCTCTCGGGCCATGTGATGAAATGCTAGGCGGCTGTCAAACCTCCACTCTAATACTTCTCT
CTCCGGGTCATCCATCCCATGCAGGCTCACAGGGTGTAACAAGCGGGTGTTCTCTCCTTCATTGGCTTCT
TCTACCTTCTCTTGCTCAACTGGTACTAGCTTGTAGCACCATCCAAAGGTCAGTGGATATCTGATCCCTG
GCCCTGGTGTGTAGTTCTGCCAATCAGGGAAGTAGCCTTGTGTGTGGTAGATCCACAGATCAAGGATATC
TTGTCTTCGTTGGGAGTGAATTAGCCCTTCCAGTCCCCCCTTTTCTTTTAAAAAGTGGCTAAGATCTACA
GCTGCCTTGTAAGTCATTGGTCTTAAAGGTACCTGAGGTGTGACTGGAAAACCCACCTCCTCCTCCTCTT
GTGCTTCTAGCCAGGCACAATCAGCATTGGTAGCTGCTGTATTGCTACTTGTGATTGCTCCATGTTTTTC
TAGGTCTCGAGGTCGACGGTATCGATGCGGGGAGGCGGCCCAAAGGGAGATCCGACTCGTCTGAGGGCGA
AGGCGAAGACGCGGAAGAGGCCGCAGAGCCGGCAGCAGGCCGCGGGAAGGAAGGTCCGCTGGATTGAGGG
CCGAAGGGACGTAGCAGAAGGACGTCCCGCGCAGAATCCAGGTGGCAACACAGGCGAGCAGCCAAGGAAA
GGACGATGATTTCCCCGACAACACCACGGAATTGTCAGTGCCCAACAGCCGAGCCCCTGTCCAGCAGCGG
GCAAGGCAGGCGGCGATGAGTTCCGCCGTGGCAATAGGGAGGGGGAAAGCGAAAGTCCCGGAAAGGAGCT
GACAGGTGGTGGCAATGCCCCAACCAGTGGGGGTTGCGTCAGCAAACACAGTGCACACCACGCCACGTTG
CCTGACAACGGGCCACAACTCCTCATAAAGAGACAGCAACCAGGATTTATACAAGGAGGAGAAAATGAAA
GCCATACGGGAAGCAATAGCATGATACAAAGGCATTAAAGCAGCGTATCCACATAGCGTAAAAGGAGCAA
CATAGTTAAGAATACCAGTCAATCTTTCACAAATTTTGTAATCCAGAGGTTGATTATCGATAAGCTTGAT
ATCGAATTCCCTGCAGGGGCGCGCCTCACCTTCGAGGGCTTAAGATCGAGATGAGGATGATAACTGGAAA
AAGCCATATATGAACTAAGATCCCAACAGCACCATCCACGGAATTCTTAGTTGGTAGGTCTTGTTTTGCA
CATTCTCCTTCTGCAATTGACACATCGTCAATGGCGATGTCACCTTCTATCCCAGGACCCCGAATGCCTT
CAAAAATTAACTGAAATGAAGTAATTGGATATATATTAACATGAGCTTCATTCCATCGTTGTCCTTTGTT
CCCACTCGAAGACCATAGAGGATTCTCTATTGTCGTCTGCCCTTTCAAACGTAGATATACATTTAAAACA
CCTATATGTTGCCCATACATGTGATAGAAGAAACTGAAACAATATGCACTATTGGTAGGTCCATATGGAT
TTTTGGGAGCTATGCTGAATACAGGGCTGAGAAGTCGAGCCTTTTCTCCTTCTAGTCTGGGTCGCGATGT
CTCGATGTACATATAAAAACCTTCTTTGGAACCACTCCGATCTGCATTGGGACCTGTGTTAGGGGTGTAT
TTTGTATTTCTTGTTGCAGTACTTTGCTTTGTCCAGTCAAAGTTATCTGTATCATCTTGGGTGAATAAGC
ATATATTACCATCTTCAAATCCACAGTGAAATTCTCTCAAATGAGGATTTACAGGTGCCGTATATTTAAT
TACACGAATTGTTGAATCTCCTTCACCAAATTTAGTGAGAGGAGTCAGTCGGACTTCATAGGCCTCTGGT
TTTATAAGTTCAGTCAAGTTATATGTAATTAGTTCTCCCTTTTGAATATTCCCATTTATTTTAATCTCCT
GTTCCCACCAACGTTGCTGTCCAGCCTGCCGAATACCCAAACGGTATGCGACAATCCGATCCACTGCATC
GGGATTCATTTGTGTCCACTGCAGACTGTAAGAATACACTCGGTGTCGGTTCTGCCACACAGGGTTGTAG
GTGTCATAGTAGAACTCTGGGGCATAGGCTTTTCCTGTCACAAGAAAGCTGCATCTCCCTGCTCCAGCTT
CATTAATGATGCTGCAGTTATAAACTCCATAGTTTTCATTGGAAAGACTCTTTAGTGGGTACTCAGTATA
CTCCTGAGAGTCAAACTGACCGGTCCGTAATAATTTATTGCCCAGACGCCATTCGTAAGTCAGCACACGT
ATCGGATAGGCTCTTAGAACCCTACAGCTCATGGTCACACTTCTGTCTTGTCCTTGACGGATTTCCAAGA
ATGCTGGTTCCACAGCTGGGGGATACTGCACGATGAGCTGCACCAAGGCTTCTCTGGGCTTCACGTTGAA
TCCATTGTACTGACTGGTCTGGCATCTGTACATCCCAGACATTTCCCTTGACACGTTCACAATCCTGAGG
GTCCCATCATAACTCTCCATTTGCATTGTCCCATCAGGCATTGCAACTTCTTTATCTGCTCTAGACCAAA
GGATGATTGGTTTTGGTTTCCCAGTTACTTGACACTGAAGTTCTATTGTGTCCCCTTCTCTGGTGACCAA
AGGTGATTTTTCCTGTGGAACAGTCAGATTGGGTGGAACTGTGCTGCTGGAAATGTTAACGTCAATACTG
ATATCAGATATTCCTCCTCCCTTCAGAGAGGCCACGCATGTGTAAGTCCCAAAGTCCGTGAATTTTAAAT
CAATGATATCCAAATTTGTTGTTCCGGGGGACACATCAGGGTCAGTCTGTGTAATAACCATCCGCTCAGA
ACTTCTTAATGGACGGCCGTTTTTAAACCAACTGAATGTTAACTCTTCAGAGGGAACGGCTTCTACTTGG
CAAGATATTTTCACCTCACGCCCAATCTGGATGTTGTCATCTTTGTGATAAGGATCAGGAGTGATCCAAA
ATCGTCCTTTTTTTAATGCTCTCACAATGATGTTGGTGGACTTTTTTGCAGGGTTTCCCACATTATTATT
GGCAATGCAGCTGTAAGTCCCAGCATCATCAGAGGTGATGGCAGGTATGGTCAATGTCCCTCCATTCAAA
ACAATCTTTTCAGGCAGAGTCCCGAAGGACCTGACCCAGGTGAGAGAGGGCATAGGCTCTCCCCCTGTTG
TAACACACACTAACGTTATGGCCTCTCCAGGATTTACAACTATAGGGTCATCCACCAAGAGCTTAATTGA
CGGAGAAGCGGTTTTATTGGAAAGTCTAAAAGACACCATCTTGTCTGGAATATTACACACGTTCCTCACT
GAAGCAATGCAGCTGTAGTTAGCATAGTCCTGAGGTCGGAGATTCTTTAGCTTTAAGATCTTTGTTTCCC
CCTGGGTAAAAAAGGGCTCGTAAATCTCCACTCCTTTGTCTGATCCTTGTAGCAACACCTCTTGGCCACG
TCTCCAGCTGTAGCGCACAGGGGGGTTGGAATTGGCCACACATCGGAGGAACACTGTTCTCTCATAGTAA
AATTGTTCTTTAGCTTCACCTATACTTTGATGAACAGTTACTACAGGATCATCCAAGTAGTACACATCCA
CTCGGATCGACTTTATTGCTGGAGACCCCAAGCCATTCTCTGCTTTACAGTAATATCGGCCTCCTTGGTG
TCTCTGAATGCTTGTAATCCTCAAAGTCTCATTGAAGACACTTGAGTCTTGGAATCTGTCAGAGGCGCTT
CCTGCTGTTTTGGTCCACCTGATCTGTGGGCGTGGATGTCCAGTAACCAGACAGGTCAACTCTAGCGTTT
CTCCTTCCCGGATGGTATAGACCCTTTCCGAGTAGCGCTCCTCCTCTATATTACAGGCCAATCCTGAGTG
CACAATCCGAACCGTCGGGGGACCGGTGGTGCTGTCCAGGCCCAGCAGGGGGTTGGGGATGGGCTTACCG
CCCGAGCCCGAGCCAGAGTTGCTGTTCACGACCCTACAGTTCAGTCTTATCTGTCCCTGCGTACCCGTCA
GGGGCGTTATATTTCCCATCCGATCCATAGCTTCCACGAAAGCATTGAAAAAGGTTTGTGTGCTATTAGC
GAAGCTGCGCACAAGAGGAATAGTGTCGGTAGCATTTGGGGAACTGAACAGCTCCTGGTCGGACTGAATC
AGGCCCTTCTGTTCCTCCAGATTGACGTAATACTTATTGTCGAAGATGGTTGGGGTGCGCAGGTCAAAGT
CAACCAGTGCAGACAAGTTGCCATTGAGCGGACACAGCCCTCTGAGAGTCTGCAAGTATGTTGTGTTCAG
GGTAGGGTCAGGCAAGCCGGTGTTGGAAAAGTTATACAGTCTGTCCATGATGAACCTGCACTGATTCTTG
CCGAATGTGTGGCCTCCGGACAGAGCCACCAAATCACTACTTCGGTTCAGGCCGACATTCCTGAAGGAAT
CCTTCAGCTGGGGAAGGGTGAAGAAGGGAGCAGGCAGGTTTGCGTTTGCCAAGTCCAGAAAAGCCTGCAG
AGAGTCCCTCCTTCCCAGGGGGACCCTCCAGCTGGGGCCACCGGCCAGCGTCACGGATTGCTGGGCCGCT
ATGGTCAGAAGGTCTGCACAACTAACTGTCCGGGGGCAGGCGCTCTCCACAGCGGCTTTCATTCTATCGA
TCACGGGAAACCCTCTAGCACTATTCGCGTTACCGAAGGCATCCTTTTCAGTCCTGAAAGAGGTGGTATT
GTCGAGGAGGATGGAAGCATCACAGCCGTTTACAAAACAATCGTGGAAATGCAGCCGCAAAATTGAAGCG
GCTATCCTCGGATCAGACCGCAACTCGTTCACGATAGTATCTCGCACGATGTTGCTCACGTTAGGACAAG
AGTTATCGTAGAAAGTTGGAGTAAGCTGGCTAGCGGCGGGCAGCATCTGAAAGCAGGCCCCCAGCAGACA
CAAGACCACCCCCGAGGGCCTCCTCAGCAGCCAGTATAGACAGAGACCGAGCAGCAGGAAATCCATGGTG
GCGTCTAGACTGCGCTCTCAGGCACGACACGACTCCTCCGCTGCCCACCGCAGACTGAGGCAGCGCTGAG
TCGCCGGCGCCGCAGCGCAGATGGTCGCGCCCGTGCCCCCCTAT
Features (pLannotate 1.2.2; 32 found; start..end, strand, type, name):
    422..539     -  misc_feature   cPPT/CTS: central polypurine tract and central termination sequence of HIV-1
    589..689     -  CDS            Rev (fragment): human immunodeficiency virus 1 (HIV-1) Rev protein; rev; enhances nuclear export of unspliced and incompletely spliced viral mRNAs
   1066..1299    -  misc_feature   RRE: The Rev response element (RRE) of HIV-1 allows for Rev-dependent mRNA export from the nucleus to the cytoplasm.
   1445..1808    -  CDS            HIV-1 gag (fragment): gag protein from human immunodeficiency virus 1; gag
   1792..1917    -  misc_feature   HIV-1 Ψ: packaging signal of human immunodeficiency virus type 1
   1964..2144    -  LTR            5' LTR (truncated): truncated 5' long terminal repeat (LTR) from HIV-1
   2162..2361    -  promoter       CMV promoter: human cytomegalovirus (CMV) immediate early promoter
   2362..2741    -  enhancer       CMV enhancer: human cytomegalovirus immediate early enhancer
   2896..2948    +  misc_feature   bom (fragment): basis of mobility region from pBR322
   3007..3111    +  promoter       AmpR promoter: bla
   3112..3972    +  CDS            AmpR: β-lactamase; bla; confers resistance to ampicillin, carbenicillin, and related antibiotics
   4143..4731    +  rep_origin     ori: high-copy-number ColE1/pMB1/pBR322/pUC origin of replication
   4914..5006    +  CDS            lacI (fragment): lac repressor; lacI; The lac repressor binds to the lac operator to inhibit transcription in E. coli. This inhibition can be relieved by adding lactose or isopropyl-β-D-thiogalactopyranoside (IPTG).
   5019..5040    +  protein_bind   CAP binding site: CAP binding activates transcription in the presence of cAMP. E. coli catabolite activator protein
   5055..5085    +  promoter       lac promoter: promoter for the E. coli lac operon
   5089..5111    +  protein_bind   lac operator (fragment): The lac repressor binds to the lac operator to inhibit transcription in E. coli. This inhibition can be relieved by adding lactose or isopropyl-β-D-thiogalactopyranoside (IPTG). lac repressor encoded by lacI
   5182..5303    -  polyA_signal   SV40 poly(A) signal: SV40 polyadenylation signal
   5298..5423    -  CDS            ble (fragment): BLE_KLEPN - Experimental evidence at protein level: Swiss-Prot protein existence level 1. Binding protein with a strong affinity to the bleomycin family of antibiotics. Binds to CL990; an antimitotic-antibiotic compound. From Klebsiella pneumoniae.
   5433..5807    -  CDS            BleoR: antibiotic-binding protein; Sh ble from Streptoalloteichus hindustanus; confers resistance to bleomycin, phleomycin, and Zeocin™
   5826..5873    -  promoter       EM7 promoter: synthetic bacterial promoter&nbsp
   5921..6250    -  promoter       SV40 promoter: SV40 enhancer and early promoter
   6264..6692    -  rep_origin     f1 ori (sequence partly withheld): f1 bacteriophage origin of replication; arrow indicates direction of (+) strand synthesis
   6713..6734    -  promoter       SV40 promoter (fragment): SV40 enhancer and early promoter
   6755..6962    -  polyA_signal   bGH poly(A) signal: bovine growth hormone polyadenylation signal
   6994..7174    -  LTR            5' LTR (truncated): truncated 5' long terminal repeat (LTR) from HIV-1
   7181..7762    -  CDS            nef (fragment): NEF_HV1H2 - Experimental evidence at protein level: Swiss-Prot protein existence level 1. Extracellular Nef protein targets CD4(+) T-lymphocytes for apoptosis by interacting with CXCR4 surface receptors. From Human immunodeficiency virus type 1 group M subtype B (isolate HXB2) (HIV-1).
   7699..8287    -  misc_feature   WPRE: woodchuck hepatitis virus posttranscriptional regulatory element
   8287..8312    -  misc_feature   MCS (fragment): pBluescript multiple cloning site
   8331..11123   -  CDS            Mdga2: MDGA2_MOUSE - Also known as Mamdc1. Experimental evidence at protein level: Swiss-Prot protein existence level 1. May be involved in cell-cell interactions. From Mus musculus (Mouse).
  11187..12113   -  CDS            PRXC1A (fragment): PER1A_ARMRU - Also known as HPRC1. Experimental evidence at protein level: Swiss-Prot protein existence level 1. Removal of H(2)O(2), oxidation of toxic reductants, biosynthesis and degradation of lignin, suberization, auxin catabolism, response to environmental stresses such as wounding, pathogen attack and oxidative stress. These functions might be dependent on each isozyme/isoform in each plant tissue. From Armoracia rusticana (Horseradish) (Armoracia laphatifolia).
  12114..12218   -  CDS            LRRTM1 (fragment): LRRT1_HUMAN - Experimental evidence at transcript level: Swiss-Prot protein existence level 2. Exhibits strong synaptogenic activity, restricted to excitatory presynaptic differentiation, acting at both pre- and postsynaptic level. From Homo sapiens (Human).
  12232..343     -  promoter       hSyn promoter (across the origin): human synapsin I promoter; confers neuron-specific expression (Kügler et al., 2003)
