[The description below was written by a language model from this plasmid's Addgene catalogue record and pLannotate feature annotations shown in this document.]
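Description:
FSW-HRP-V5-MDGA2 is a 12.3 kb HIV-1-based lentiviral transfer plasmid built on the FSW backbone for neuron-specific expression of a horseradish peroxidase fusion to the rat membrane protein MDGA2 (Mamdc1). It is propagated in E. coli through a high-copy ColE1/pUC-type origin with ampicillin selection (AmpR), and it also carries an f1 origin. Outside the viral genome sits an SV40/EM7-driven BleoR cassette with an SV40 poly(A) signal, which could confer Zeocin resistance. A CMV enhancer/promoter replaces the upstream part of the 5' LTR to drive genomic RNA production in packaging cells. It is followed by the Ψ packaging signal with a gag fragment, the RRE for Rev-dependent nuclear export, and the cPPT/CTS. The downstream LTR is annotated only as a truncated LTR and is followed by a bGH poly(A) signal.

The payload is driven by the human synapsin I promoter, which restricts expression to neurons. The open reading frame begins with a short segment matching the N-terminus of LRRTM1, presumably serving as a secretion signal, although the record does not say so. This is followed by the HRP coding sequence and then the roughly 2.8 kb MDGA2 sequence. The catalogue lists a V5 epitope tag at the N-terminal side of the insert. It is not separately annotated, but the small gap between HRP and MDGA2 would accommodate it. The annotation tool matched the insert to mouse Mdga2, whereas the catalogue gives rat as the species. A WPRE downstream enhances transcript expression. The two feature tables (depositor and sequencing-derived) describe the same map in opposite orientations. The associated work concerns proteomic mapping of synaptic clefts, consistent with use of the surface-displayed peroxidase for proximity labelling in transduced neurons.
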