Addgene plasmid #82542: FSW-HRP-V5-MDGA2
Purpose: Lentiviral vector for expressing HRP-MDGA2 in neurons
Depositing lab: Alice Ting. Depositing organization: Massachusetts Institute of Technology. Publication: Proteomic Analysis of Unbounded Cellular Compartments: Synaptic Clefts. Loh KH, Stawski PS, Draycott AS, Udeshi ND, Lehrman EK, Wilton DK, Svinkina T, Deerinck TJ, Ellisman MH, Stevens B, Carr SA, Ting AY. Cell. 2016 Aug 25;166(5):1295-1307.e21. doi: 10.1016/j.cell.2016.07.041. PubMed 27565350.
Backbone
  Vector backbone: FSW
  Backbone size w/o insert (bp): 9540
  Total vector size (bp): 12336
  Vector type: Mammalian Expression, Lentiviral
Growth in bacteria
  Bacterial resistance: Ampicillin, 100 μg/mL
  Growth temperature: 37°C
  Growth strain: NEB Stable
  Copy number: Unknown
Gene/Insert
  Gene/Insert name: MDGA2
  Species: R. norvegicus (rat)
  Insert size (bp): 2796
  Entrez Gene: Mdga2 (a.k.a. Mamdc1)
  Promoter: Human Synapsin
  Tag / fusion protein: HRP (N terminal on insert); V5 (N terminal on insert)
  Cloning method: Gibson Cloning
  Sequencing primers: 5′ GGCGCGAGATAGGGGGGCACGGGCGCGAC; 3′ gcgtaaaaggagcaacatagttaagaataccagtcaatc
Terms and licenses: Academic/Nonprofit Terms; Industry Terms: Not Available to Industry
How to cite: FSW-HRP-V5-MDGA2 was a gift from Alice Ting (Addgene plasmid # 82542 ; http://n2t.net/addgene:82542 ; RRID:Addgene_82542)
