>Addgene plasmid #82542 | FSW-HRP-V5-MDGA2 | depositor partial sequence | sequence record 166544 | FSW-HRP-V5-MDGA2 sequence 3947 bps
GTGCCTGAGAGCGCAGTCTAGACGCCACCATGGATTTCCTGCTGCTCGGTCTCTGTCTATACTGGCTGCT
GAGGAGGCCCTCGGGGGTGGTCTTGTGTCTGCTGGGGGCCTGCTTTCAGATGCTGCCCGCCGCTAGCCAG
CTTACTCCAACTTTCTACGATAACTCTTGTCCTAACGTGAGCAACATCGTGCGAGATACTATCGTGAACG
AGTTGCGGTCTGATCCGAGGATAGCCGCTTCAATTTTGCGGCTGCATTTCCACGATTGTTTTGTAAACGG
CTGTGATGCTTCCATCCTCCTCGACAATACCACCTCTTTCAGGACTGAAAAGGATGCCTTCGGTAACGCG
AATAGTGCTAGAGGGTTTCCCGTGATCGATAGAATGAAAGCCGCTGTGGAGAGCGCCTGCCCCCGGACAG
TTAGTTGTGCAGACCTTCTGACCATAGCGGCCCAGCAATCCGTGACGCTGGCCGGTGGCCCCAGCTGGAG
GGTCCCCCTGGGAAGGAGGGACTCTCTGCAGGCTTTTCTGGACTTGGCAAACGCAAACCTGCCTGCTCCC
TTCTTCACCCTTCCCCAGCTGAAGGATTCCTTCAGGAATGTCGGCCTGAACCGAAGTAGTGATTTGGTGG
CTCTGTCCGGAGGCCACACATTCGGCAAGAATCAGTGCAGGTTCATCATGGACAGACTGTATAACTTTTC
CAACACCGGCTTGCCTGACCCTACCCTGAACACAACATACTTGCAGACTCTCAGAGGGCTGTGTCCGCTC
AATGGCAACTTGTCTGCACTGGTTGACTTTGACCTGCGCACCCCAACCATCTTCGACAATAAGTATTACG
TCAATCTGGAGGAACAGAAGGGCCTGATTCAGTCCGACCAGGAGCTGTTCAGTTCCCCAAATGCTACCGA
CACTATTCCTCTTGTGCGCAGCTTCGCTAATAGCACACAAACCTTTTTCAATGCTTTCGTGGAAGCTATG
GATCGGATGGGAAATATAACGCCCCTGACGGGTACGCAGGGACAGATAAGACTGAACTGTAGGGTCGTGA
ACAGCAACTCTGGCTCGGGCTCGGGCGGCAAGCCCATCCCCAACCCCCTGCTGGGCCTGGACAGCACCAC
CGGTCCCCCGACGGTTCGGATTGTGCACTCAGGATTGGCCTGTAATATAGAGGAGGAGCGCTACTCGGAA
AGGGTCTATACCATCCGGGAAGGAGAAACGCTAGAGTTGACCTGTCTGGTTACTGGACATCCACGCCCAC
AGATCAGGTGGACCAAAACAGCAGGAAGCGCCTCTGACAGATTCCAAGACTCAAGTGTCTTCAATGAGAC
TTTGAGGATTACAAGCATTCAGAGACACCAAGGAGGCCGATATTACTGTAAAGCAGAGAATGGCTTGGGG
TCTCCAGCAATAAAGTCGATCCGAGTGGATGTGTACTACTTGGATGATCCTGTAGTAACTGTTCATCAAA
GTATAGGTGAAGCTAAAGAACAATTTTACTATGAGAGAACAGTGTTCCTCCGATGTGTGGCCAATTCCAA
CCCCCCTGTGCGCTACAGCTGGAGACGTGGCCAAGAGGTGTTGCTACAAGGATCAGACAAAGGAGTGGAG
ATTTACGAGCCCTTTTTTACCCAGGGGGAAACAAAGATCTTAAAGCTAAAGAATCTCCGACCTCAGGACT
ATGCTAACTACAGCTGCATTGCTTCAGTGAGGAACGTGTGTAATATTCCAGACAAGATGGTGTCTTTTAG
ACTTTCCAATAAAACCGCTTCTCCGTCAATTAAGCTCTTGGTGGATGACCCTATAGTTGTAAATCCTGGA
GAGGCCATAACGTTAGTGTGTGTTACAACAGGGGGAGAGCCTATGCCCTCTCTCACCTGGGTCAGGTCCT
TCGGGACTCTGCCTGAAAAGATTGTTTTGAATGGAGGGACATTGACCATACCTGCCATCACCTCTGATGA
TGCTGGGACTTACAGCTGCATTGCCAATAATAATGTGGGAAACCCTGCAAAAAAGTCCACCAACATCATT
GTGAGAGCATTAAAAAAAGGACGATTTTGGATCACTCCTGATCCTTATCACAAAGATGACAACATCCAGA
TTGGGCGTGAGGTGAAAATATCTTGCCAAGTAGAAGCCGTTCCCTCTGAAGAGTTAACATTCAGTTGGTT
TAAAAACGGCCGTCCATTAAGAAGTTCTGAGCGGATGGTTATTACACAGACTGACCCTGATGTGTCCCCC
GGAACAACAAATTTGGATATCATTGATTTAAAATTCACGGACTTTGGGACTTACACATGCGTGGCCTCTC
TGAAGGGAGGAGGAATATCTGATATCAGTATTGACGTTAACATTTCCAGCAGCACAGTTCCACCCAATCT
GACTGTTCCACAGGAAAAATCACCTTTGGTCACCAGAGAAGGGGACACAATAGAACTTCAGTGTCAAGTA
ACTGGGAAACCAAAACCAATCATCCTTTGGTCTAGAGCAGATAAAGAAGTTGCAATGCCTGATGGGACAA
TGCAAATGGAGAGTTATGATGGGACCCTCAGGATTGTGAACGTGTCAAGGGAAATGTCTGGGATGTACAG
ATGCCAGACCAGTCAGTACAATGGATTCAACGTGAAGCCCAGAGAAGCCTTGGTGCAGCTCATCGTGCAG
TATCCCCCAGCTGTGGAACCAGCATTCTTGGAAATCCGTCAAGGACAAGACAGAAGTGTGACCATGAGCT
GTAGGGTTCTAAGAGCCTATCCGATACGTGTGCTGACTTACGAATGGCGTCTGGGCAATAAATTATTACG
GACCGGTCAGTTTGACTCTCAGGAGTATACTGAGTACCCACTAAAGAGTCTTTCCAATGAAAACTATGGA
GTTTATAACTGCAGCATCATTAATGAAGCTGGAGCAGGGAGATGCAGCTTTCTTGTGACAGGAAAAGCCT
ATGCCCCAGAGTTCTACTATGACACCTACAACCCTGTGTGGCAGAACCGACACCGAGTGTATTCTTACAG
TCTGCAGTGGACACAAATGAATCCCGATGCAGTGGATCGGATTGTCGCATACCGTTTGGGTATTCGGCAG
GCTGGACAGCAACGTTGGTGGGAACAGGAGATTAAAATAAATGGGAATATTCAAAAGGGAGAACTAATTA
CATATAACTTGACTGAACTTATAAAACCAGAGGCCTATGAAGTCCGACTGACTCCTCTCACTAAATTTGG
TGAAGGAGATTCAACAATTCGTGTAATTAAATATACGGCACCTGTAAATCCTCATTTGAGAGAATTTCAC
TGTGGATTTGAAGATGGTAATATATGCTTATTCACCCAAGATGATACAGATAACTTTGACTGGACAAAGC
AAAGTACTGCAACAAGAAATACAAAATACACCCCTAACACAGGTCCCAATGCAGATCGGAGTGGTTCCAA
AGAAGGTTTTTATATGTACATCGAGACATCGCGACCCAGACTAGAAGGAGAAAAGGCTCGACTTCTCAGC
CCTGTATTCAGCATAGCTCCCAAAAATCCATATGGACCTACCAATAGTGCATATTGTTTCAGTTTCTTCT
ATCACATGTATGGGCAACATATAGGTGTTTTAAATGTATATCTACGTTTGAAAGGGCAGACGACAATAGA
GAATCCTCTATGGTCTTCGAGTGGGAACAAAGGACAACGATGGAATGAAGCTCATGTTAATATATATCCA
ATTACTTCATTTCAGTTAATTTTTGAAGGCATTCGGGGTCCTGGGATAGAAGGTGACATCGCCATTGACG
ATGTGTCAATTGCAGAAGGAGAATGTGCAAAACAAGACCTACCAACTAAGAATTCCGTGGATGGTGCTGT
TGGGATCTTAGTTCATATATGGCTTTTTCCAGTTATCATCCTCATCTCGATCTTAAGCCCTCGAAGGTGA
GGCGCGCCCCTGCAGGGAATTCGATAT
